>Addgene plasmid #24568 | pHPdestVenus | depositor full sequence | sequence record 11448 | Author sequence
GCATGCTGCAGCAGATCTGGTCTAGAGCCCGGGCGAATTCGCCGGCGCGCCGGTACCATCAAACAAGTTT
GTACAAAAAAGCTGAACGAGAAACGTAAAATGATATAAATATCAATATATTAAATTAGATTTTGCATAAA
AAACAGACTACATAATACTGTAAAACACAACATATCCAGTCATATTGGCGGCCCCATTAGGCACCCCAGG
CTTTACACTTTATGCTTCCGGCTCGTATAATGTGTGGATTTTGAGTTAGGAGCCGTCGAGATTTTCAGGA
GCTAAGGAAGCTAAAATGGAGAAAAAAATCACTGGATATACCACCGTTGATATATCCCAATGGCATCGTA
AAGAACATTTTGAGGCATTTCAGTCAGTTGCTCAATGTACCTATAACCAGACCGTTCAGCTGGATATTAC
GGCCTTTTTAAAGACCGTAAAGAAAAATAAGCACAAGTTTTATCCGGCCTTTATTCACATTCTTGCCCGC
CTGATGAATGCTCATCCGGAGTTCCGTATGGCAATGAAAGACGGTGAGCTGGTGATATGGGATAGTGTTC
ACCCTTGTTACACCGTTTTCCATGAGCAAACTGAAACGTTTTCATCGCTCTGGAGTGAATACCACGACGA
TTTCCGGCAGTTTCTACACATATATTCGCAAGATGTGGCGTGTTACGGTGAAAACCTGGCCTATTTCCCT
AAAGGGTTTATTGAGAATATGTTTTTCGTCTCAGCCAATCCCTGGGTGAGTTTCACCAGTTTTGATTTAA
ACGTGGCCAATATGGACAACTTCTTCGCCCCCGTTTTCACCATGGGCAAATATTATACGCAAGGCGACAA
GGTGCTGATGCCGCTGGCGATTCAGGTTCATCATGCCGTTTGTGATGGCTTCCATGTCGGCAGAATGCTT
AATGAATTACAACAGTACTGCGATGAGTGGCAGGGCGGGGCGTAAACGCGTGGAGCCGGCTTACTAAAAG
CCAGATAACAGTATGCGTATTTGCGCGCTGATTTTTGCGGTATAAGAATATATACTGATATGTATACCCG
AAGTATGTCAAAAAGAGGTATGCTATGAAGCAGCGTATTACAGTGACAGTTGACAGCGACAGCTATCAGT
TGCTCAAGGCATATATGATGTCAATATCTCCGGTCTGGTAAGCACAACCATGCAGAATGAAGCCCGTCGT
CTGCGTGCCGAACGCTGGAAAGCGGAAAATCAGGAAGGGATGGCTGAGGTCGCCCGGTTTATTGAAATGA
ACGGCTCTTTTGCTGACGAGAACAGGGGCTGGTGAAATGCAGTTTAAGGTTTACACCTATAAAAGAGAGA
GCCGTTATCGTCTGTTTGTGGATGTACAGAGTGATATTATTGACACGCCCGGCCGACGGATGGTGATCCC
CCTGGCCAGTGCACGTCTGCTGTCAGATAAAGTCTCCCGTGAACTTTACCCGGTGGTGCATATCGGGGAT
GAAAGCTGGCGCATGATGACCACCGATATGGCCAGTGTGCCGGTCTCCGTTATCGGGGAAGAAGTGGCTG
ATCTCAGCCACCGCGAAAATGACATCAAAAACGCCATTAACCTGATGTTCTGGGGAATATAAATGTCAGG
CTCCCTTATACACAGCCAGTCTGCACCTCGACCATAGTGACTGGATATGTTGTGTTTTACAGTATTATGT
AGTCTGTTTTTTATGCAAAATCTAATTTAATATATTGATATTTATATCATTTTACGTTTCTCGTTCAGCT
TTCTTGTACAAAGTGGTTCGATCTCGAGGAGCGCCGGAGTATAAATAGAGGCGCTTCGTCTACGGAGCGA
CAATTCAATTCAAACAAGCAAAGTGAACACGTCGCTAAGCGAAAGCTAAGCAAATAAACAAGCGCAGCTG
AACAAGCTAAACAATCTGCAGCCAAGCTGATCCTCTAGGGTACGCGCTAGAGTCGAGAGGCCTGTTTAAA
CGATCCACCGGTCGCCACCATGGTGAGCAAGGGCGAGGAGCTGTTCACCGGGGTGGTGCCCATCCTGGTC
GAGCTGGACGGCGACGTAAACGGCCACAAGTTCAGCGTGTCCGGCGAGGGCGAGGGCGATGCCACCTACG
GCAAGCTGACCCTGAAGCTGATCTGCACCACCGGCAAGCTGCCCGTGCCCTGGCCCACCCTCGTGACCAC
CCTGGGCTACGGCCTGCAGTGCTTCGCCCGCTACCCCGACCACATGAAGCAGCACGACTTCTTCAAGTCC
GCCATGCCCGAAGGCTACGTCCAGGAGCGCACCATCTTCTTCAAGGACGACGGCAACTACAAGACCCGCG
CCGAGGTGAAGTTCGAGGGCGACACCCTGGTGAACCGCATCGAGCTGAAGGGCATCGACTTCAAGGAGGA
CGGCAACATCCTGGGGCACAAGCTGGAGTACAACTACAACAGCCACAACGTCTATATCACCGCCGACAAG
CAGAAGAACGGCATCAAGGCCAACTTCAAGATCCGCCACAACATCGAGGACGGCGGCGTGCAGCTCGCCG
ACCACTACCAGCAGAACACCCCCATCGGCGACGGCCCCGTGCTGCTGCCCGACAACCACTACCTGAGCTA
CCAGTCCGCCCTGAGCAAAGACCCCAACGAGAAGCGCGATCACATGGTCCTGCTGGAGTTCGTGACCGCC
GCCGGGATCACTCTCGGCATGGACGAGCTGTACAAGGGAGCTTGGAGCCATCCCCAGTTCGAAAAGTAGA
GCGGCCGGCCGCGACTCTAGATCATAATCAGCCATACCACATTTGTAGAGGTTTTACTTGCTTTAAAAAA
CCTCCCACACCTCCCCCTGAACCTGAAACATAAAATGAATGCAATTGTTGTTGTTAACTTGTTTATTGCA
GCTTATAATGGTTACAAATAAAGCAATAGCATCACAAATTTCACAAATAAAGCATTTTTTTCACTGCATT
CTAGTTGTGGTTTGTCCAAACTCATCAATGTATCTTAAGGCGTAAATTGTAAGCGTTAATACTAGTGTCG
ACATGCCCGCCGTGACCGTCGAGAACCCGCTGACGCTGCCCCGCGTATCCGCACCCGCCGACGCCGTCGC
ACGTCCCGTGCTCACCGTGACCACCGCGCCCAGCGGTTTCGAGGGCGAGGGCTTCCCGGTGCGCCGCGCG
TTCGCCGGGATCAACTACCGCCACCTCGACCCGTTCATCATGATGGACCAGATGGGTGAGGTGGAGTACG
CGCCCGGGGAGCCCAAGGGCACGCCCTGGCACCCGCACCGCGGCTTCGAGACCGTGACCTACATCGTCGA
CACTAGTCACGTAATAAGTGTGCGTTGAATTTATTCGCAAAAACATTGCATATTTTCGGCAAAGTAAAAT
TTTGTTGCATACCTTATCAAAAAATAAGTGCTGCATACTTTTTAGAGAAACCAAATAATTTTTTATTGCA
TACCCGTTTTTAATAAAATACATTGCATACCCTCTTTTAATAAAAAATATTGCATACTTTGACGAAACAA
ATTTTCGTTGCATACCCAATAAAAGATTATTATATTGCATACCCGTTTTTAATAAAATACATTGCATACC
CTCTTTTAATAAAAAATATTGCATACGTTGACGAAACAAATTTTCGTTGCATACCCAATAAAAGATTATT
ATATTGCATACCTTTTCTTGCCATACCATTTAGCCGATCAATTCTAGTATGTATGTAAGTTAATAAAACC
CATTTTTGCGGAAAGTAGATAAAAAAAACATTTTTTTTTTTTACTGCACTGGATATCATTGAACTTATCT
GATCAGTTTTAAATTTACTTCGATCCAAGGGTATTTGATGTACCAGGTTCTTTCGATTACCTCTCACTCA
AAATGACATTCCACTCAAAGTCAGCGCTGTTTGCCTCCTTCTCTGTCCACAGAAATATCGCCGTCTCTTT
CGCCGCTGCGTCCGCTATCTCTTTCGCCACCGTTTGTAGCGTTACCTAGCGTCAATGTCCGCCTTCAGTT
GCACTTTGTCAGCGGTTTCGTGACGAAGCTCCAAGCGGTTTACGCCATCAATTAAACACAAAGTGCTGTG
CCAAAACTCCTCTCGCTTCTTATTTTTGTTTGTTTTTTGAGTGATTGGGGTGGTGATTGGTTTTGGGTGG
GTAAGCAGGGGAAAGTGTGAAAAATCCCGGCAATGGGCCAAGAGGATCAGGAGCTATTAATTCGCGGAGG
CAGCAAACACCCATCTGCCGAGCATCTGAACAATGTGAGTAGTACATGTGCATACATCTTAAGTTCACTT
GATCTATAGGAACTGCGATTGCAACATCAAATTGTCTGCGGCGTGAGAACTGCGACCCACAAAAATCCCA
AACCGCAATCGCACAAACAAATAGTGACACGAAACAGATTATTCTGGTAGCTGTGCTCGCTATATAAGAC
AATTTTTAAGATCATATCATGATCAAGACATCTAAAGGCATTCATTTTCGACTACATTCTTTTTTACAAA
AAATATAACAACCAGATATTTTAAGCTGATCCTAGATGCACAAAAAATAAATAAAAGTATAAACCTACTT
CGTAGGATACTTCGTTTTGTTCGGGGTTAGATGAGCATAACGCTTGTAGTTGATATTTGAGATCCCCTAT
CATTGCAGGGTGACAGCGGACGCTTCGCAGAGCTGCATTAACCAGGGCTTCGGGCAGGCCAAAAACTACG
GCACGCTCCTGCCACCCAGTCCGCCGGAGGACTCCGGTTCAGGGAGCGGCCAACTAGCCGAGAACCTCAC
CTATGCCTGGCACAATATGGACATCTTTGGGGCGGTCAATCAGCCGGGCTCCGGATGGCGGCAGCTGGTC
AACCGGACACGCGGACTATTCTGCAACGAGCGACACATACCGGCGCCCAGGAAACATTTGCTCAAGAACG
GTGAGTTTCTATTCGCAGTCGGCTGATCTGTGTGAAATCTTAATAAAGGGTCCAATTACCAATTTGAAAC
TCAGTTTGCGGCGTGGCCTATCCGGGCGAACTTTTGGCCGTGATGGGCAGTTCCGGTGCCGGAAAGACGA
CCCTGCTGAATGCCCTTGCCTTTCGATCGCCGCAGGGCATCCAAGTATCGCCATCCGGGATGCGACTGCT
CAATGGCCAACCTGTGGACGCCAAGGAGATGCAGGCCAGGTGCGCCTATGTCCAGCAGGATGACCTCTTT
ATCGGCTCCCTAACGGCCAGGGAACACCTGATTTTCCAGGCCATGGTGCGGATGCCACGACATCTGACCT
ATCGGCAGCGAGTGGCCCGCGTGGATCAGGTGATCCAGGAGCTTTCGCTCAGCAAATGTCAGCACACGAT
CATCGGTGTGCCCGGCAGGGTGAAAGGTCTGTCCGGCGGAGAAAGGAAGCGTCTGGCATTCGCCTCCGAG
GCACTAACCGATCCGCCGCTTCTGATCTGCGATGAGCCCACCTCCGGACTGGACTCATTTACCGCCCACA
GCGTCGTCCAGGTGCTGAAGAAGCTGTCGCAGAAGGGCAAGACCGTCATCCTGACCATTCATCAGCCGTC
TTCCGAGCTGTTTGAGCTCTTTGACAAGATCCTTCTGATGGCCGAGGGCAGGGTAGCTTTCTTGGGCACT
CCCAGCGAAGCCGTCGACTTCTTTTCCTAGTGAGTTCGATGTGTTTATTAAGGGTATCTAGCATTACATT
ACATCTCAACTCCTATCCAGCGTGGGTGCCCAGTGTCCTACCAACTACAATCCGGCGGACTTTTACGTAC
AGGTGTTGGCCGTTGTGCCCGGACGGGAGATCGAGTCCCGTGATCGGATCGCCAAGATATGCGACAATTT
TGCTATTAGCAAAGTAGCCCGGGATATGGAGCAGTTGTTGGCCACCAAAAATTTGGAGAAGCCACTGGAG
CAGCCGGAGAATGGGTACACCTACAAGGCCACCTGGTTCATGCAGTTCCGGGCGGTCCTGTGGCGATCCT
GGCTGTCGGTGCTCAAGGAACCACTCCTCGTAAAAGTGCGACTTATTCAGACAACGGTGAGTGGTTCCAG
TGGAAACAAATGATATAACGCTTACAATTCTTGGAAACAAATTCGCTAGATTTTAGTTAGAATTGCCTGA
TTCCACACCCTTCTTAGTTTTTTTCAATGAGATGTATAGTTTATAGTTTTGCAGAAAATAAATAAATTTC
ATTTAACTCGCGAACATGTTGAAGATATGAATATTAATGAGATGCGAGTAACATTTTAATTTGCAGATGG
TTGCCATCTTGATTGGCCTCATCTTTTTGGGCCAACAACTCACGCAAGTGGGCGTGATGAATATCAACGG
AGCCATCTTCCTCTTCCTGACCAACATGACCTTTCAAAACGTCTTTGCCACGATAAATGTAAGTCTTGTT
TAGAATACATTTGCATATTAATAATTTACTAACTTTCTAATGAATCGATTCGATTTAGGTGTTCACCTCA
GAGCTGCCAGTTTTTATGAGGGAGGCCCGAAGTCGACTTTATCGCTGTGACACATACTTTCTGGGCAAAA
CGATTGCCGAATTACCGCTTTTTCTCACAGTGCCACTGGTCTTCACGGCGATTGCCTATCCGATGATCGG
ACTGCGGGCCGGAGTGCTGCACTTCTTCAACTGCCTGGCGCTGGTCACTCTGGTGGCCAATGTGTCAACG
TCCTTCGGATATCTAATATCCTGCGCCAGCTCCTCGACCTCGATGGCGCTGTCTGTGGGTCCGCCGGTTA
TCATACCATTCCTGCTCTTTGGCGGCTTCTTCTTGAACTCGGGCTCGGTGCCAGTATACCTCAAATGGTT
GTCGTACCTCTCATGGTTCCGTTACGCCAACGAGGGTCTGCTGATTAACCAATGGGCGGACGTGGAGCCG
GGCGAAATTAGCTGCACATCGTCGAACACCACGTGCCCCAGTTCGGGCAAGGTCATCCTGGAGACGCTTA
ACTTCTCCGCCGCCGATCTGCCGCTGGACTACGTGGGTCTGGCCATTCTCATCGTGAGCTTCCGGGTGCT
CGCATATCTGGCTCTAAGACTTCGGGCCCGACGCAAGGAGTAGCCGACATATATCCGAAATAACTGCTTG
TTTTTTTTTTTACCATTATTACCATCGTGTTTACTGTTTATTGCCCCCTCAAAAAGCTAATGTAATTATA
TTTGTGCCAATAAAAACAAGATATGACCTATAGAATACAAGTATTTCCCCTTCGAACATCCCCACAAGTA
GACTTTGGATTTGTCTTCTAACCAAAAGACTTACACACCTGCATACCTTACATCAAAAACTCGTTTATCG
CTACATAAAACACCGGGATATATTTTTTATATACATACTTTTCAAATCGCGCGCCCTCTTCATAATTCAC
CTCCACCACACCACGTTTCGTAGTTGCTCTTTCGCTGTCTCCCACCCGCTCTCCGCAACACATTCACCTT
TTGTTCGACGACCTTGGAGCGACTGTCGTTAGTTCCGCGCGATTCGGTTCGCTCAAATGGTTCCGAGTGG
TTCATTTCGTCTCAATAGAAATTAGTAATAAATATTTGTATGTACAATTTATTTGCTCCAATATATTTGT
ATATATTTCCCTCACAGCTATATTTATTCTAATTTAATATTATGACTTTTTAAGGTAATTTTTTGTGACC
TGTTCGGAGTGATTAGCGTTACAATTTGAACTGAAAGTGACATCCAGTGTTTGTTCCTTGTGTAGATGCA
TCTCAAAAAAATGGTGGGCATAATAGTGTTGTTTATATATATCAAAAATAACAACTATAATAATAAGAAT
ACATTTAATTTAGAAAATGCTTGGATTTCACTGGAACTAGAATTAATTCGGCTGCTGCTCTAAACGACGC
ATTTCGTACTCCAAAGTACGAATTTTTTCCCTCAAGCTCTTATTTTCATTAAACAATGAACAGGACCTAA
CGCACAGTCACGTTATTGTTTACATAAATGATTTTTTTTACTATTCAAACTTACTCTGTTTGTGTACTCC
CACTGGTATAGCCTTCTTTTATCTTTTCTGGTTCAGGCTCTATCACTTTACTAGGTACGGCATCTGCGTT
GAGTCGCCTCCTTTTAAATGTCTGACCTTTTGCAGGTGCAGCCTTCCACTGCGAATCATTAAAGTGGGTA
TCACAAATTTGGGAGTTTTCACCAAGGCTGCACCCAAGGCTCTGCTCCCACAATTTTCTCTTAATAGCAC
ACTTCGGCACGTGAATTAATTTTACTCCAGTCACAGCTTTGCAGCAAAATTTGCAATATTTCATTTTTTT
TTATTCCACGTAAGGGTTAATGTTTTCAAAAAAAAATTCGTCCGCACACAACCTTTCCTCTCAACAAGCA
AACGTGCACTGAATTTAAGTGTATACTTCGGTAAGCTTCGGCTATCGACGGGACCACCTTATGTTATTTC
ATCATGGGCCAGACCCACGTAGTCCAGCGGCAGATCGGCGGCGGAGAAGTTAAGCGTCTCCAGGATGACC
TTGCCCGAACTGGGGCACGTGGTGTTCGACGATGTGCAGCTAATTTCGCCCGGCTCCACGTCCGCCCATT
GGTTAATCAGCAGACCCTCGTTGGCGTAACGGAACCATGAGAGGTACGACAACCATTTGAGGTATACTGG
CACCGAGCCCGAGTTCAAGAAGAAGGCGTTTTTCCATAGGCTCCGCCCCCCTGACGAGCATCACAAAAAT
CGACGCTCAAGTCAGAGGTGGCGAAACCCGACAGGACTATAAAGATACCAGGCGTTTCCCCCTGGAAGCT
CCCTCGTGCGCTCTCCTGTTCCGACCCTGCCGCTTACCGGATACCTGTCCGCCTTTCTCCCTTCGGGAAG
CGTGGCGCTTTCTCAATGCTCACGCTGTAGGTATCTCAGTTCGGTGTAGGTCGTTCGCTCCAAGCTGGGC
TGTGTGCACGAACCCCCCGTTCAGCCCGACCGCTGCGCCTTATCCGGTAACTATCGTCTTGAGTCCAACC
CGGTAAGACACGACTTATCGCCACTGGCAGCAGCCACTGGTAACAGGATTAGCAGAGCGAGGTATGTAGG
CGGTGCTACAGAGTTCTTGAAGTGGTGGCCTAACTACGGCTACACTAGAAGGACAGTATTTGGTATCTGC
GCTCTGCTGAAGCCAGTTACCTTCGGAAAAAGAGTTGGTAGCTCTTGATCCGGCAAACAAACCACCGCTG
GTAGCGGTGGTTTTTTTGTTTGCAAGCAGCAGATTACGCGCAGAAAAAAAGGATCTCAAGAAGATCCTTT
GATCTTTTCTACGGGGTCTGACGCTCAGTGGAACGAAAACTCACGTTAAGGGATTTTGGTCATGAGATTA
TCAAAAAGGATCTTCACCTAGATCCTTTTAAATTAAAAATGAAGTTTTAAATCAATCTAAAGTATATATG
AGTAAACTTGGTCTGACAGTTACCAATGCTTAATCAGTGAGGCACCTATCTCAGCGATCTGTCTATTTCG
TTCATCCATAGTTGCCTGACTCCCCGTCGTGTAGATAACTACGATACGGGAGGGCTTACCATCTGGCCCC
AGTGCTGCAATGATACCGCGAGACCCACGCTCACCGGCTCCAGATTTATCAGCAATAAACCAGCCAGCCG
GAAGGGCCGAGCGCAGAAGTGGTCCTGCAACTTTATCCGCCTCCATCCAGTCTATTAATTGTTGCCGGGA
AGCTAGAGTAAGTAGTTCGCCAGTTAATAGTTTGCGCAACGTTGTTGCCATTGCTACAGGCATCGTGGTG
TCACGCTCGTCGTTTGGTATGGCTTCATTCAGCTCCGGTTCCCAACGATCAAGGCGAGTTACATGATCCC
CCATGTTGTGCAAAAAAGCGGTTAGCTCCTTCGGTCCTCCGATCGTTGTCAGAAGTAAGTTGGCCGCAGT
GTTATCACTCATGGTTATGGCAGCACTGCATAATTCTCTTACTGTCATGCCATCCGTAAGATGCTTTTCT
GTGACTGGTGAGTACTCAACCAAGTCATTCTGAGAATAGTGTATGCGGCGACCGAGTTGCTCTTGCCCGG
CGTCAACACGGGATAATACCGCGCCACATAGCAGAACTTTAAAAGTGCTCATCATTGGAAAACGTTCTTC
GGGGCGAAAACTCTCAAGGATCTTACCGCTGTTGAGATCCAGTTCGATGTAACCCACTCGTGCACCCAAC
TGATCTTCAGCATCTTTTACTTTCACCAGCGTTTCTGGGTGAGCAAAAACAGGAAGGCAAAATGCCGCAA
AAAAGGGAATAAGGGCGACACGGAAATGTTGAATACTCATACTCTTCCTTTTTCAATATTATTGAAGCAT
TTATCAGGGTTATTGTCTCATGAGCGGATACATATTTGAATGTATTTAGAAAAATAAACAAATAGGGGTT
CCGCGCACATTTCCCCGAAAAGTGCCACCTGACGTCTAAGAAACCATTATTATCATGACATTAACCTATA
AAAATAGGCGTATCACGAGGCCCTTTCGTCTCGCGCGTTTCGGTGATGACGGTGAAAACCTCTGACACAT
GCAGCTCCCGGAGACGGTCACAGCTTGTCTGTAAGCGGATGCCGGGAGCAGACAAGCCCGTCAGGGCGCG
TCAGCGGGTGTTGGCGGGTGTCGGGGCTGGCTTAACTATGCGGCATCAGAGCAGATTGTACTGAGAGTGC
ACCATATGCGGTGTGAAATACCGCACCGAATCGCGCGGAACTAACGACAGTCGCTCCAAGGTCGTCGAAC
AAAAGGTGAATGTGTTGCGGAGAGCGGGTGGGAGACAGCGAAAGAGCAACTACGAAACGTGGTGTGGTGG
AGGTGAATTATGAAGAGGGCGCGCGATTTGAAAAGTATGTATATAAAAAATATATCCCGGTGTTTTATGT
AGCGATAAACGAGTTTTTGATGTAAGGTATGCAGGTGTGTAAGTCTTTTGGTTAGAAGACAAATCCAAAG
TCTACTTGTGGGGATGTTCGAAGGGGAAATACTTGTATTCTATAGGTCATATCTTGTTTTTATTGGCACA
AATATAATTACATTAGCTTTTTGAGGGGGCAATAAACAGTAAACACGATGGTAATAATGGTAAAAAAAAA
AACAAGCAGTTATTTCGGATATATGTCGGCTACTCCTTGCGTCGGGCCCGAAGTCTTAGAGCCAGATATG
CGAGCACCCGGAAGCTCACGATGAGAATGGCCAGACCATGATGAAATAACATAAGGTGGTCCCGTCGGCA
AGAGACATCCACTTAACGTATGCTTGCAATAAGTGCGAGTGAAAGGAATAGTATTCTGAGTGTCGTATTG
AGTCTGAGTGAGACAGCGATATGATTGTTGATTAACCCTTAGCATGTCCGTGGGGTTTGAATTAACTCAT
AATATTAATTAGACGAAATTATTTTTAAAGTTTTATTTTTAATAATTTGCGAGTACGCAAAGCTTCCTAG
GTCAAGACCGACCTGTCCGGTGCCCTGAATGAACTGCAAGACGAGGCAGCGCGGCTATCGTGGCTGGCCA
CGACGGGCGTTCCTTGCGCAGCTGTGCTCGACGTTGTCACTGAAGCGGGAAGGGACTGGCTGCTATTGGG
CGAAGTGCCGGGGCAGGATCTCCTGTCATCTCACCTTGCTCCTGCCGAGAAAGTATCCATCATGGCTGAT
GCAATGCGGCGGCTGCATACGCTTGATCCGGCTACCTGCCCATTCGACCACCAAGCGAAACATCGCATCG
AGCGAGCACGTACTCGGATGGAAGCCGGTCTTGTCGATCAGGATGATCTGGACGAAGAGCATCAGGGGCT
CGCGCCAGCCGAACTGTTCGCCAAGCTTGGGCTGCATCACGTAATAAGTGTGCGTTGAATTTATTCGCAA
AAACATTGCATATTTTCGGCAAAGTAAAATTTTGTTGCATACCTTATCAAAAAATAAGTGCTGCATACTT
TTTAGAGAAACCAAATAATTTTTTATTGCATACCCGTTTTTAATAAAATACATTGCATACCCTCTTTTAA
TAAAAAATATTGCATACTTTGACGAAACAAATTTTCGTTGCATACCCAATAAAAGATTATTATATTGCAT
ACCCGTTTTTAATAAAATACATTGCATACCCTCTTTTAATAAAAAATATTGCATACGTTGACGAAACAAA
TTTTCGTTGCATACCCAATAAAAGATTATTATATTGCATACCTTTTCTTGCCATACCATTTAGCCGATCA
ATTGTGCTCGGCAACA
Features (pLannotate 1.2.2; 25 found; start..end, strand, type, name):
     63..182     +  protein_bind   attR1: mutant version of attR; recombination site for the Gateway® LR reaction LR Clonase™
    212..242     +  promoter       lac UV5 promoter: E. coli lac promoter with an "up" mutation
    266..295     +  promoter       cat promoter (fragment): promoter of the E. coli cat gene encoding chloramphenicol acetyltransferase
    296..952     +  CDS            cat: CAT_ECOLX - Experimental evidence at protein level: Swiss-Prot protein existence level 1. This enzyme is an effector of chloramphenicol resistance in bacteria. From Escherichia coli. This protein is used as a marker in many commonly used cloning vectors, such as pACYC184.
   1134..1292    +  CDS            ccdA (fragment): CCDA_ECO57 - Also known as H, letA. Experimental evidence at protein level: Swiss-Prot protein existence level 1. Antitoxin component of a type II toxin-antitoxin (TA) system which inhibits the post-segregational killing (PSK) of plasmid-free cells, also referred to as a plasmid addiction system. Binds to and blocks the activity of CcdB; will also remove bound CcdB protein from the CcdB-GyrA complex by forming a CcdA-CcdB complex, a process termed rejuvenation. Functions as a transcriptional corepressor for the ccdAB operon, repression also requires CcdB (By similarity). From Escherichia coli
   1297..1599    +  CDS            ccdB: CCDB_ECOLI - Also known as G, letB, letD. Experimental evidence at protein level: Swiss-Prot protein existence level 1. Toxic component of a type II toxin-antitoxin (TA) system, functioning in plasmid maintainence. Responsible for the post- segregational killing (PSK) of plasmid-free cells, also referred to as a plasmid addiction system. Half-life of over 2 hours. Cell killing by CcdB is accompanied by filamentation, defects in chromosome and plasmid segregation, defects in cell division, formation of anucleate cells, decreased DNA synthesis and plasmid loss. Interferes with the activity of DN
   1643..1767    -  protein_bind   attR2: mutant version of attR; recombination site for the Gateway® LR reaction LR Clonase™
   1784..1911    +  promoter       hsp70 promoter (fragment): Drosophila melanogaster hsp70Bb promoter
   1980..2696    +  CDS            Venus: Venus is a basic (constitutively fluorescent) yellow fluorescent protein published in 2002, derived from Aequorea victoria. It is reported to be a rapidly-maturing weak dimer with moderate acid sensitivity.
   2750..2833    +  CDS            large T antigen (fragment): large T antigen from SV40 (simian virus 40)
   2856..2977    +  polyA_signal   SV40 poly(A) signal: SV40 polyadenylation signal
   3201..3270    -  protein_bind   attB: attB site for the φC31 integrase (Groth et al., 2000) phage φC31 integrase
   3298..3683    +  protein_bind   gypsy insulator: chromatin insulator from Drosophila Su(Hw), CP190, and Mod(mdg4)67.2
   3684..7810    +  gene           mini-white: white; This modified version of the white gene lacks part of the first intron.
   7821..8406    -  misc_feature   P element 5' end: No description available
   8407..8635    -  CDS            mini-white (fragment): Drosophila white gene eye color pigment; white; This is a modified version of the white gene lacking part of the first intron.
   8641..9229    -  rep_origin     ori: high-copy-number ColE1/pMB1/pBR322/pUC origin of replication
   9400..10260   -  CDS            AmpR: β-lactamase; bla; confers resistance to ampicillin, carbenicillin, and related antibiotics
  10261..10365   -  promoter       AmpR promoter: bla
  10460..10495   +  CDS            rop (fragment): Rop protein, which maintains plasmids at low copy number; rop
  10597..10666   +  misc_feature   bom (fragment): basis of mobility region from pBR322
  10665..11167   -  gene           mini-white (fragment): white; This modified version of the white gene lacks part of the first intron.
  11167..11399   -  misc_feature   P element 3' end: P element 3' end
  11411..11783   +  CDS            NeoR/KanR (fragment): aminoglycoside phosphotransferase from Tn5; aph(3')-II (or nptII); confers resistance to neomycin, kanamycin, and G418 (Geneticin®)
  11798..12183   +  protein_bind   gypsy insulator: chromatin insulator from Drosophila Su(Hw), CP190, and Mod(mdg4)67.2
