[The description below was written by a language model from this plasmid's Addgene catalogue record and pLannotate feature annotations shown in this document.]
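Description:
pHPdestVenus is a Gateway destination vector for building fluorescent transcriptional reporters in Drosophila, derived from the insulated P-element reporter plasmid pGreen H-Pelican. The annotated full sequence is about 12.2 kb. It replicates in E. coli from a high-copy ColE1/pUC-type origin and carries ampicillin resistance in the backbone. A second marker, chloramphenicol resistance, lies inside the Gateway RfA cassette. That cassette also encodes the CcdB toxin, so the empty vector has to be maintained in a CcdB-tolerant strain.

The functional core is the attR1–cat–ccdB–attR2 cassette placed directly upstream of a fragment of the Drosophila hsp70 promoter, which presumably acts as a minimal promoter. This promoter drives the yellow fluorescent protein Venus, followed by a short SV40 large T antigen fragment and the SV40 polyadenylation signal. The T antigen fragment may be a nuclear localisation sequence, but the record does not say. An LR reaction with an entry clone carrying a candidate enhancer or other cis-regulatory fragment replaces the cat/ccdB cassette. The test DNA then sits next to the promoter, and Venus expression reports its activity in vivo. Loss of ccdB counterselects non-recombined plasmid.

Two gypsy insulators are annotated: one upstream of the Gateway cassette and one downstream of the reporter, before mini-white. They are positioned to shield the reporter from chromosomal position effects. A φC31 attB site allows integrase-mediated insertion into defined attP landing sites. P element 5′ and 3′ ends retained from the parent vector are also annotated. The mini-white gene provides an eye-colour marker for identifying transformant flies. Small fragments of NeoR/KanR, rop and bom appear to be non-functional remnants. The vector is intended for efficient, high-throughput construction of comparable site-specifically integrated reporter lines.
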