Addgene plasmid #24568: pHPdestVenus
Depositing lab: Ingrid Lohmann. Depositing organization: Universitaet Heidelberg. Publication: Vectors for efficient and high-throughput construction of fluorescent Drosophila reporters using the PhiC31 site-specific integration system. Boy AL, Zhai Z, Habring-Müller A, Kussler-Schneider Y, Kaspar P, Lohmann I.. Genesis. 2010 Apr 22. [Epub ahead of print] 10.1002/dvg.20637 PubMed 20506180.
Backbone
  Vector backbone: pGreen H-Pelican
  Backbone manufacturer: Scott Barolo
  Backbone size w/o insert (bp): 10474
  Vector type: reporter construct
Growth in bacteria
  Bacterial resistance: Chloramphenicol and Ampicillin, 25 & 100 μg/mL
  Growth temperature: 37°C
  Growth strain: ccdB Survival
  Growth instructions: For all constructs with a Gateway RfA cassette you need DB3.1 bacterial cells for transformation or any other E. coli strain that is resistant to CcdB effects.
  Copy number: Unknown
Gene/Insert
  Gene/Insert name: None (alt name: pHPdestVenus)
  Species: reporter gene Venus
  Insert size (bp): 1722
  GenBank ID: GU142865
  Tag / fusion protein: Venus (C terminal on insert)
  Cloning method: Gateway Cloning; 5′ cloning site KpnI (unknown if destroyed); 3′ cloning site XhoI (unknown if destroyed)
  Sequencing primers: 5′ n/a
Terms and licenses: Academic/Nonprofit Terms; Industry Terms: Not Available to Industry
Depositor comments: AmpR in backbone; CmR in gateway RfA cassette
How to cite: pHPdestVenus was a gift from Ingrid Lohmann (Addgene plasmid # 24568 ; http://n2t.net/addgene:24568 ; RRID:Addgene_24568)
