>Addgene plasmid #24568 | pHPdestVenus | addgene partial sequence | sequence record 30480 | 24568 with EXFP-N
TCTCGCCCTTGCTCACCATGGTGGCGACCGGTGGATCGTTTAAACAGGCCTCTCGACTCTAGCGCGTACC
CTAGAGGATCAGCTTGGCTGCAGATTGTTTAGCTTGTTCAGCTGCGCTTGTTTATTTGCTTAGCTTTCGC
TTAGCGACGTGTTCACTTTGCTTGTTTGAATTGAATTGTCGCTCCGTAGACGAAGCGCCTCTATTTATAC
TCCGGCGCTCCTCGAGATCGAACCACTTTGTACAAGAAAGCTGAACGAGAAACGTAAAATGATATAAATA
TCAATATATTAAATTAGATTTTGCATAAAAAACAGACTACATAATACTGTAAAACACAACATATCCAGTC
ACTATGGTCGAGGTGCAGACTGGCTGTGTATAAGGGAGCCTGACATTTATATTCCCCAGAACATCAGGTT
AATGGCGTTTTTGATGTCATTTTCGCGGTGGCTGAGATCAGCCACTTCTTCCCCGATAACGGAGACCGGC
ACACTGGCCATATCGGTGGTCATCATGCGCCAGCTTTCATCCCCGATATGCACCACCGGGTAAAGTTCAC
GGGAGACTTTATCTGACAGCAGACGTGCACTGGCCAGGGGGATCACCATCCGTCGGCCGGGCGTGTCAAT
AATATCACTCTGTACATCCACAAACAGACGATAACGGCTCTCTCTTTTATAGGTGTAAACCTTAAACTGC
ATTTCACCAGCCCCTGTTCTCGTCAGCAAAAGAGCCGTTCATTTCAATAAACCGGGCGACCTCAGCCATC
CCTTCCTGATTTTCCGCTTTCCAGCGTTCGGCACGCAGACGACGGGCTTCATTCTGCATGGTTGTGCTTA
CCAGACCGGAGATATTGACATCATATATGCCTTGAGCAACTGATAGCTGTCGCTGTCAACTGTCACTGTA
ATACGCTGC
